Addgene plasmid #70841: pFOSGE_COF1C10
Purpose: Gateway entry clone
Depositing lab: Alexander Stark. Depositing organization: Research Institute of Molecular Pathology (IMP). Publication: Transcriptional regulators form diverse groups with context-dependent regulatory functions. Stampfel G, Kazmar T, Frank O, Wienerroither S, Reiter F, Stark A. Nature. 2015 Nov 9. doi: 10.1038/nature15545. PubMed 26550828.
Backbone
  Vector backbone: pDONR221
  Backbone manufacturer: Invitrogen
  Backbone size w/o insert (bp): 4762
  Vector type: Gateway entry vector
Growth in bacteria
  Bacterial resistance: Kanamycin, 50 μg/mL
  Growth temperature: 37°C
  Growth strain: DH5alpha
  Copy number: High Copy
Gene/Insert
  Gene/Insert name: CG6907 (alt names: FBgn0031711; CG6907, FBtr0079096)
  Species: D. melanogaster (fly)
  Insert size (bp): 1311
  Cloning method: Gateway Cloning
  Sequencing primers: 5′ M13-F20; 3′ M13R
Terms and licenses: Academic/Nonprofit Terms; Industry Terms: Not Available to Industry
How to cite: pFOSGE_COF1C10 was a gift from Alexander Stark (Addgene plasmid # 70841 ; http://n2t.net/addgene:70841 ; RRID:Addgene_70841)
