[The description below was written by a language model from this plasmid's Addgene catalogue record.]
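Description:
pFOSGE_COF1C10 is a Gateway entry clone built on the Invitrogen pDONR221 donor vector and carrying the Drosophila melanogaster gene CG6907 as an insert of about 1.3 kb. It is a bacterial cloning plasmid rather than an expression construct: it is maintained at high copy in E. coli under kanamycin selection, and the record lists no promoter, tag or reporter associated with the insert. Entry clones derived from pDONR221 are produced by a BP recombination reaction, in which the donor vector's attP-flanked selection cassette is replaced by the attB-flanked fragment of interest. This normally leaves the insert bracketed by attL sites, although no feature table is provided here to confirm the exact junctions. M13 forward and reverse primer sites on either side of the cloning region are listed for sequence verification of the insert.

The purpose of such a clone is to act as a shuttle source for the CG6907 sequence. An LR recombination reaction can transfer the insert, in a defined orientation and reading frame, into any compatible Gateway destination vector, which then supplies the promoter, fusion partners and host-specific elements needed for expression. The associated publication concerns a systematic study of transcriptional regulators and their context-dependent regulatory functions, which suggests that this plasmid is one member of a larger collection of fly factor clones intended for parallel transfer into assay vectors. The record does not state whether the insert retains a stop codon, which splice form beyond the listed transcript identifier it represents, or the specific destination vectors it was used with.
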