>Addgene plasmid #70841 | pFOSGE_COF1C10 | depositor partial sequence | sequence record 126783 | insert
ATGACCAGTTTCCGCAAGCGCACCGTGCAGAAGCCAATCCGCGGCACCCGCACCTCACCGCACACGGCGC
AGGTGATCACCTCCAGCGGAAATCCGTACTTGGACGTGGTCATTGGCGGCGGTCTGCCCATGGGTTCGAT
CTGCCTGATCGAGGAGGATCGCTTCATGACGCACGCCAAGGTGCTGGCCAAGTACTTTCTGGCCGAGGGT
GTGATTTCCAAGCAGGAGATATTTCTGGGCAGCCTGGACGACATTCCAGCCGAGATGCTGCGCCGTCTGC
CCAGACCGCTGACCGACCAGGAATCGATGGAGCAAAGCGAGGTGCAAGCGCTGGGAGATGCTGGCGCCGA
AAATGGCCTAAGGATCGCCTGGCGATACAATGATCTGCCGCTGGTGAATTCGGAACATGCCACAGCAAAA
ATCGGACACCATTTCAATCTGATGGAACAGATGGACTCCATGATGCTCTACAATGTCAAGACTACCTTGT
GGGACGATAGCCCCAAGCATCTGGACATCGTCATTGACGAGGAGTTCTCCAAGAGCAGCTCCCCAACCAC
TCCGTCGCTGGAGCAGCAGCCCGTGGAGGATGCCCCACCGATTCCGGGCACGGAGACCGCTCCGCAGGAG
AAGATGCCAGCCCAGGAGGAGGAGAACTCTGCCAACAACAATAATAACAACAATAACAATAGCAGCAGCG
TGACCAGTAGCACAAAAACAGGCAGCCAGGATTCGCCGTTGCAGGTGTTCCACAACCCTCGGTACAAAGG
ACTGCTCAACGATATTCAACAGCTGCTGCGTAACGAGAGCTTCGTCGCTGGGACCAAGAATAACCTGTGC
CGCGTCTGCCTGACCTCGTTGGGATCGCCGCTGTGGTACGACGAACACTTCGGCGAGGATCTGATCAAGT
TTCTCACACTGCTGATGGCCAGTGTGCGGAACTGCAACTCCGTGTGCCTGATCACGATGCCCATGCACCT
GATTGCCAAGTACGATGCCAGCCTAGTGCCCAAGATCCGCCAACTGGTGGACTATGCCATCGAACTGGAG
TCGTTTGCCGGTTCGGAGCGTGAAACGCACCCAGCCTTCAAGGAGTACAGTGGCCTGCTCCATTTGCACA
AGATGTCGGCCATCAATACGCTGGCCGTGCACATGCCGGAAACCCCGGACTTGGCCTTCAAGTTGCGCCG
CAAGAAGTTCATCATCGAAAAGTTCCATCTGCCCCCGGAGCTGCAGGAGTCATCTGCCAAGCCGGACAAT
TGCATCTCTGGTCTACTGAGCAATTCCAATGCCACAGCCTCGCTGGATTTC
