>Addgene plasmid #70841 | pFOSGE_COF1C10 | addgene partial sequence | sequence record 130845 | M13-F20 5'-TGTAAAACGACGGCCAGT-3'
ATTTTATTTTGACTGATAGTGACCTGTTCGTTGCAACAAATTGATGAGCAATGCTTTTTTATAATGCCAA
CTTTGTACAAAAAAGCAGGCTTCATGACCAGTTTCCGCAAGCGCACCGTGCAGAAGCCAATCCGCGGCAC
CCGCACCTCACCGCACACGGCGCAGGTGATCACCTCCAGCGGAAATCCGTACTTGGACGTGGTCATTGGC
GGCGGTCTGCCCATGGGTTCGATCTGCCTGATCGAGGAGGATCGCTTCATGACGCACGCCAAGGTGCTGG
CCAAGTACTTTCTGGCCGAGGGTGTGATTTCCAAGCAGGAGATATTTCTGGGCAGCCTGGACGACATTCC
AGCCGAGATGCTGCGCCGTCTGCCCAGACCGCTGACCGACCAGGAATCGATGGAGCAAAGCGAGGTGCAA
GCGCTGGGAGATGCTGGCGCCGAAAATGGCCTAAGGATCGCCTGGCGATACAATGATCTGCCGCTGGTGA
ATTCGGAACATGCCACAGCAAAAATCGGACACCATTTCAATCTGATGGAACAGATGGACTCCATGATGCT
CTACAATGTCAAGACTACCTTGTGGGACGATAGCCCCAAGCATCTGGACATCGTCATTGACGAGGAGTTC
TCCAAGAGCAGCTCCCCAACCACTCCGTCGCTGGAGCAGCAGCCCGTGGAGGATGCCCCACCGATTCCGG
GCACGGAGACCGCTCCGCAGGAGAAGATGCCAGCCCAGGAGGAGGAGAACTCTGCC
